Addgene plasmid #153435: pAAV-E14-ChR2GFP2x
Purpose: AAV vector to drive the expression of dChr2-GFP-P2A-GFP in PV cortical interneuronsunder the control of the E14 regulatory element
Depositing lab: Jordane Dimidschstein. Depositing organization: Broad Institute. Publication: Viral manipulation of functionally distinct interneurons in mice, non-human primates and humans. Vormstein-Schneider D, Lin JD, Pelkey KA, Chittajallu R, Guo B, Arias-Garcia MA, Allaway K, Sakopoulos S, Schneider G, Stevenson O, Vergara J, Sharma J, Zhang Q, Franken TP, Smith J, Ibrahim LA, M Astro KJ, Sabri E, Huang S, Favuzzi E, Burbridge T, Xu Q, Guo L, Vogel I, Sanchez V, Saldi GA, Gorissen BL, Yuan X, Zaghloul KA, Devinsky O, Sabatini BL, Batista-Brito R, Reynolds J, Feng G, Fu Z, McBain CJ, Fishell G, Dimidschstein J. Nat Neurosci. 2020 Dec;23(12):1629-1636. doi: 10.1038/s41593-020-0692-9. Epub 2020 Aug 17. PubMed 32807948.
Backbone
  Vector backbone: AAV-Dlx-GFP
  Vector type: AAV
Growth in bacteria
  Bacterial resistance: Ampicillin, 100 μg/mL
  Growth temperature: 37°C
  Growth strain: NEB Stable
  Copy number: High Copy
Gene/Insert
  Gene/Insert name: Chr2-GFP-P2A-GFP
  Species: M. musculus (mouse)
  Cloning method: Gibson Cloning
Terms and licenses: Academic/Nonprofit Terms; Industry Terms: Not Available to Industry
Depositor comments: Please visit https://www.biorxiv.org/content/10.1101/808170v1 for BioRxiv preprint.
How to cite: pAAV-E14-ChR2GFP2x was a gift from Jordane Dimidschstein (Addgene plasmid # 153435 ; http://n2t.net/addgene:153435 ; RRID:Addgene_153435)
