[The description below was written by a language model from this plasmid's Addgene catalogue record and pLannotate feature annotations shown in this document.]
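Description:
pAAV-E14-ChR2GFP2x is an adeno-associated virus transfer plasmid, built by Gibson cloning on the AAV-Dlx-GFP backbone, for expressing a channelrhodopsin–GFP payload in parvalbumin-expressing (PV) cortical interneurons. In bacteria it replicates from a high-copy ColE1/pUC-type origin and is selected with ampicillin through the bla gene and its own promoter. A filamentous phage origin (called f1 in one sequence record and M13 in the other) and short remnants of pBR322 bom and rop sequences are also present in the backbone. The payload is flanked by AAV2 inverted terminal repeats, which allow the cassette to be packaged into recombinant AAV particles. The downstream ITR is annotated in full, whereas only short fragments of the upstream one are detected.

Cell-type specificity comes from the E14 regulatory element named in the catalogue entry. This element is not annotated in either feature table, but it presumably lies in the unannotated stretch between the upstream ITR and a chimeric β-globin/immunoglobulin intron that precedes the coding region. Any minimal promoter paired with it is not stated. The open reading frame encodes ChR2(H134R), a blue light-activated cation channel from Chlamydomonas, followed closely by EGFP, consistent with a fusion. According to the insert name, a P2A self-cleaving peptide and a second EGFP copy come next, so the cell makes both membrane-associated ChR2-GFP and free GFP, which presumably brightens labelling. A WPRE and a bovine growth hormone polyadenylation signal enhance and terminate expression. The catalogue lists mouse as the insert species, which may refer to the enhancer rather than the algal and jellyfish coding sequences. The depositor and sequencing-derived records differ by only 12 nt and share the same layout. The construct is intended for optogenetic activation and fluorescent identification of PV interneurons.
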