Features (pLannotate 1.2.2; 16 found; start..end, strand, type, name):
     12..39      +  repeat_region  AAV2 ITR (fragment): inverted terminal repeat of adeno-associated virus serotype 2 inverted
     68..95      +  repeat_region  AAV2 ITR (fragment): inverted terminal repeat of adeno-associated virus serotype 2 inverted
    816..948     +  intron         chimeric intron: chimera between introns from human β-globin and immunoglobulin heavy chain genes
    995..1921    +  CDS            ChR2(H134R): H134R mutant of an N-terminal fragment of channelrhodopsin-2 from the alga Chlamydomonas reinhardtii (Nagel et al., 2005) blue light-activated cation channel
   1937..2650    +  CDS            EGFP: EGFP is a basic (constitutively fluorescent) green fluorescent protein published in 1996, derived from Aequorea victoria. It is reported to be a rapidly-maturing weak dimer with moderate acid sensitivity.
   2760..3478    +  CDS            EGFP (fragment): the original enhanced GFP (Yang et al., 1996) mammalian codon-optimized
   3488..4076    +  misc_feature   WPRE: woodchuck hepatitis virus posttranscriptional regulatory element
   4084..4308    +  polyA_signal   bGH poly(A) signal: bovine growth hormone polyadenylation signal
   4310..4450    +  repeat_region  AAV2 ITR: inverted terminal repeat of adeno-associated virus serotype 2 inverted
   4455..4506    -  misc_feature   bom (fragment): basis of mobility region from pBR322
   4525..4905    +  rep_origin     M13 ori (sequence partly withheld): M13 bacteriophage origin of replication; arrow indicates direction of (+) strand synthesis
   4981..5030    -  misc_feature   bom (fragment): basis of mobility region from pBR322
   5132..5167    -  CDS            rop (fragment): Rop protein, which maintains plasmids at low copy number; rop
   5262..5366    +  promoter       AmpR promoter: bla
   5367..6227    +  CDS            AmpR: β-lactamase; bla; confers resistance to ampicillin, carbenicillin, and related antibiotics
   6398..6986    +  rep_origin     ori: high-copy-number ColE1/pMB1/pBR322/pUC origin of replication
>Addgene plasmid #153435 | pAAV-E14-ChR2GFP2x | depositor full sequence | sequence record 300332 | pAAV-E14-ChR2GFP2x sequence 7047 bps
CCTGCAGGCAGCTGCGCGCTCGCTCGCTCACTGAGGCCGCCCGGGCGTCGGGCGACCTTTGGTCGCCCGG
CCTCAGTGAGCGAGCGAGCGCGCAGAGAGGGAGTGGCCAACTCCATCACTAGGGGTTCCTGCTAGACTGC
AGAGGGCCCGCGGCCGCACGCGTTCGGTTCTCTCTGTAGTCTGCAAAGAACCCACTTCTTGCCCAGTGAG
AGATTCGGGAGATTTCCACTGCACTGCCTGAGGCCACTGTGCTTTAATGAGAAGAACACCCGCTTCCTCT
CAAGGCCAGCAGCGGTCTGAATCCCCAGCCCCCAAACACACTGCAGCTTGCCCAGCTAGCTGCTCCTGTG
AGGGGTGACCTTGACTTGAAGTTAGCCCCAACTTGCTGGACAACTCCACCACTTTCTGAGCCCCATGGTA
TATGTGAGCATTGTTGGGAGGTGAGAGGTAGTGTTGTAATATTTAACTTATTGGACTCGTTAGAGAAATT
AAAATCACTGTATGCTGCAACTAGCTTATAGAAGGGATCCAAAGACTCTTAGATTTTTCTTTTTCCGGGA
AACAAATTTATTAAAGAGTGTTGTAGAGGCCAGGCCGTAGCGAATTCCTGCTTGAGATGTCCTTGGTCTA
TGTTGCGTTTTGAAGACACCCCTCCCCGCGTTTAAACTTCCTGCAGCCCGGGCTGGGCATAAAAGTCAGG
GCAGAGCCATCTATTGCTTACATTTGCTTCTAGCCTGCAAGTCGAGGAGCGCAGCCTTCCAGAAGCAGAG
CGCGGCGCCTTAAGCTGCAGAAGTTGGTCGTGAGGCACTGGGCACGTAAGTATCAAGGTTACAAGACAGG
TTTAAGGAGACCAATAGAAACTGGGCTTGTCGAGACAGAGAAGACTCTTGCGTTTCTGATAGGCACCTAT
TGGTCTTACTGACATCCACTTTGCCTTTCTCTCCACAGGTGTCCACTCCCAGTTCAATTACAGCTCTTAA
GAAAGCTAGCCACCATGGACTATGGCGGCGCTTTGTCTGCCGTCGGACGCGAACTTTTGTTCGTTACTAA
TCCTGTGGTGGTGAACGGGTCCGTCCTGGTCCCTGAGGATCAATGTTACTGTGCCGGATGGATTGAATCT
CGCGGCACGAACGGCGCTCAGACCGCGTCAAATGTCCTGCAGTGGCTTGCAGCAGGATTCAGCATTTTGC
TGCTGATGTTCTATGCCTACCAAACCTGGAAATCTACATGCGGCTGGGAGGAGATCTATGTGTGCGCCAT
TGAAATGGTTAAGGTGATTCTCGAGTTCTTTTTTGAGTTTAAGAATCCCTCTATGCTCTACCTTGCCACA
GGACACCGGGTGCAGTGGCTGCGCTATGCAGAGTGGCTGCTCACTTGTCCTGTCATCCTTATCCGCCTGA
GCAACCTCACCGGCCTGAGCAACGACTACAGCAGGAGAACCATGGGACTCCTTGTCTCAGACATCGGGAC
TATCGTGTGGGGGGCTACCAGCGCCATGGCAACCGGCTATGTTAAAGTCATCTTCTTTTGTCTTGGATTG
TGCTATGGCGCGAACACATTTTTTCACGCCGCCAAAGCATATATCGAGGGTTATCATACTGTGCCAAAGG
GTCGGTGCCGCCAGGTCGTGACCGGCATGGCATGGCTGTTTTTCGTGAGCTGGGGTATGTTCCCAATTCT
CTTCATTTTGGGGCCCGAAGGTTTTGGCGTCCTGAGCGTCTATGGCTCCACCGTAGGTCACACGATTATT
GATCTGATGAGTAAAAATTGTTGGGGGTTGTTGGGACACTACCTGCGCGTCCTGATCCACGAGCACATAT
TGATTCACGGAGATATCCGCAAAACCACCAAACTGAACATCGGCGGAACGGAGATCGAGGTCGAGACTCT
CGTCGAAGACGAAGCCGAGGCCGGAGCCGTGCCAGCTGCAGCCACAGTGAGCAAGGGCGAGGAGCTGTTC
ACCGGGGTGGTGCCCATCCTGGTCGAGCTGGACGGCGACGTAAACGGCCACAAGTTCAGCGTGTCCGGCG
AGGGCGAGGGCGATGCCACCTACGGCAAGCTGACCCTGAAGTTCATCTGCACCACCGGCAAGCTGCCCGT
GCCCTGGCCCACCCTCGTGACCACCCTGACCTACGGCGTGCAGTGCTTCAGCCGCTACCCCGACCACATG
AAGCAGCACGACTTCTTCAAGTCCGCCATGCCCGAAGGCTACGTCCAGGAGCGCACCATCTTCTTCAAGG
ACGACGGCAACTACAAGACCCGCGCCGAGGTGAAGTTCGAGGGCGACACCCTGGTGAACCGCATCGAGCT
GAAGGGCATCGACTTCAAGGAGGACGGCAACATCCTGGGGCACAAGCTGGAGTACAACTACAACAGCCAC
AACGTCTATATCATGGCCGACAAGCAGAAGAACGGCATCAAGGTGAACTTCAAGATCCGCCACAACATCG
AGGACGGCAGCGTGCAGCTCGCCGACCACTACCAGCAGAACACCCCCATCGGCGACGGCCCCGTGCTGCT
GCCCGACAACCACTACCTGAGCACCCAGTCCGCCCTGAGCAAAGACCCCAACGAGAAGCGCGATCACATG
GTCCTGCTGGAGTTCGTGACCGCCGCCGGGATCACTCTCGGCATGGACGAGCTGTACAAGTCCGGAGATA
ACGGAAGCGGAGCCACTAACTTCTCCCTGTTGAAACAAGCAGGGGATGTCGAAGAGAATCCCGGGCCATC
TAGAATGGCCCCCAAGAAGAAGAGGAAGGTGGTGAGCAAGGGCGAGGAGCTGTTCACCGGGGTGGTGCCC
ATCCTGGTCGAGCTGGACGGCGACGTAAACGGCCACAAGTTCAGCGTGTCCGGCGAGGGCGAGGGCGATG
CCACCTACGGCAAGCTGACCCTGAAGTTCATCTGCACCACCGGCAAGCTGCCCGTGCCCTGGCCCACCCT
CGTGACCACCCTGACCTACGGCGTGCAGTGCTTCAGCCGCTACCCCGACCACATGAAGCAGCACGACTTC
TTCAAGTCCGCCATGCCCGAAGGCTACGTCCAGGAGCGCACCATCTTCTTCAAGGACGACGGCAACTACA
AGACCCGCGCCGAGGTGAAGTTCGAGGGCGACACCCTGGTGAACCGCATCGAGCTGAAGGGCATCGACTT
CAAGGAGGACGGCAACATCCTGGGGCACAAGCTGGAGTACAACTACAACAGCCACAACGTCTATATCATG
GCCGACAAGCAGAAGAACGGCATCAAGGTGAACTTCAAGATCCGCCACAACATCGAGGACGGCAGCGTGC
AGCTCGCCGACCACTACCAGCAGAACACCCCCATCGGCGACGGCCCCGTGCTGCTGCCCGACAACCACTA
CCTGAGCACCCAGTCCGCCCTGAGCAAAGACCCCAACGAGAAGCGCGATCACATGGTCCTGCTGGAGTTC
GTGACCGCCGCCGGGATCACTCTCGGCATGGACGAGCTGTACAAGTAATGGCGCGCCAATCAACCTCTGG
ATTACAAAATTTGTGAAAGATTGACTGGTATTCTTAACTATGTTGCTCCTTTTACGCTATGTGGATACGC
TGCTTTAATGCCTTTGTATCATGCTATTGCTTCCCGTATGGCTTTCATTTTCTCCTCCTTGTATAAATCC
TGGTTGCTGTCTCTTTATGAGGAGTTGTGGCCCGTTGTCAGGCAACGTGGCGTGGTGTGCACTGTGTTTG
CTGACGCAACCCCCACTGGTTGGGGCATTGCCACCACCTGTCAGCTCCTTTCCGGGACTTTCGCTTTCCC
CCTCCCTATTGCCACGGCGGAACTCATCGCCGCCTGCCTTGCCCGCTGCTGGACAGGGGCTCGGCTGTTG
GGCACTGACAATTCCGTGGTGTTGTCGGGGAAGCTGACGTCCTTTCCATGGCTGCTCGCCTGTGTTGCCA
CCTGGATTCTGCGCGGGACGTCCTTCTGCTACGTCCCTTCGGCCCTCAATCCAGCGGACCTTCCTTCCCG
CGGCCTGCTGCCGGCTCTGCGGCCTCTTCCGCGTCTTCGCCTTCGCCCTCAGACGAGTCGGATCTCCCTT
TGGGCCGCCTCCCCGCCTGGATCCTGTGCCTTCTAGTTGCCAGCCATCTGTTGTTTGCCCCTCCCCCGTG
CCTTCCTTGACCCTGGAAGGTGCCACTCCCACTGTCCTTTCCTAATAAAATGAGGAAATTGCATCGCATT
GTCTGAGTAGGTGTCATTCTATTCTGGGGGGTGGGGTGGGGCAGGACAGCAAGGGGGAGGATTGGGAAGA
CAATAGCAGGCATGCTGGGGATGCGGTGGGCTCTATGGCAGGAACCCCTAGTGATGGAGTTGGCCACTCC
CTCTCTGCGCGCTCGCTCGCTCACTGAGGCCGGGCGACCAAAGGTCGCCCGACGCCCGGGCTTTGCCCGG
GCGGCCTCAGTGAGCGAGCGAGCGCGCAGCTGCCTGCAGGGGCGCCTGATGCGGTATTTTCTCCTTACGC
ATCTGTGCGGTATTTCACACCGCATA
[142 nt withheld, positions 4507-4648]
C
[141 nt withheld, positions 4650-4790]
CCTTTGACGTTGGAGTCCACGTTCTTT
[37 nt withheld, positions 4818-4854]
ACCCTATCTCGGGCTATTCTTTTGATTTATAAGGGATTTTGCCGATTTCGGCCTATTGGTTAAAAAATGA
GCTGATTTAACAAAAATTTAACGCGAATTTTAACAAAATATTAACGTTTACAATTTTATGGTGCACTCTC
AGTACAATCTGCTCTGATGCCGCATAGTTAAGCCAGCCCCGACACCCGCCAACACCCGCTGACGCGCCCT
GACGGGCTTGTCTGCTCCCGGCATCCGCTTACAGACAAGCTGTGACCGTCTCCGGGAGCTGCATGTGTCA
GAGGTTTTCACCGTCATCACCGAAACGCGCGAGACGAAAGGGCCTCGTGATACGCCTATTTTTATAGGTT
AATGTCATGATAATAATGGTTTCTTAGACGTCAGGTGGCACTTTTCGGGGAAATGTGCGCGGAACCCCTA
TTTGTTTATTTTTCTAAATACATTCAAATATGTATCCGCTCATGAGACAATAACCCTGATAAATGCTTCA
ATAATATTGAAAAAGGAAGAGTATGAGTATTCAACATTTCCGTGTCGCCCTTATTCCCTTTTTTGCGGCA
TTTTGCCTTCCTGTTTTTGCTCACCCAGAAACGCTGGTGAAAGTAAAAGATGCTGAAGATCAGTTGGGTG
CACGAGTGGGTTACATCGAACTGGATCTCAACAGCGGTAAGATCCTTGAGAGTTTTCGCCCCGAAGAACG
TTTTCCAATGATGAGCACTTTTAAAGTTCTGCTATGTGGCGCGGTATTATCCCGTATTGACGCCGGGCAA
GAGCAACTCGGTCGCCGCATACACTATTCTCAGAATGACTTGGTTGAGTACTCACCAGTCACAGAAAAGC
ATCTTACGGATGGCATGACAGTAAGAGAATTATGCAGTGCTGCCATAACCATGAGTGATAACACTGCGGC
CAACTTACTTCTGACAACGATCGGAGGACCGAAGGAGCTAACCGCTTTTTTGCACAACATGGGGGATCAT
GTAACTCGCCTTGATCGTTGGGAACCGGAGCTGAATGAAGCCATACCAAACGACGAGCGTGACACCACGA
TGCCTGTAGCAATGGCAACAACGTTGCGCAAACTATTAACTGGCGAACTACTTACTCTAGCTTCCCGGCA
ACAATTAATAGACTGGATGGAGGCGGATAAAGTTGCAGGACCACTTCTGCGCTCGGCCCTTCCGGCTGGC
TGGTTTATTGCTGATAAATCTGGAGCCGGTGAGCGTGGGTCTCGCGGTATCATTGCAGCACTGGGGCCAG
ATGGTAAGCCCTCCCGTATCGTAGTTATCTACACGACGGGGAGTCAGGCAACTATGGATGAACGAAATAG
ACAGATCGCTGAGATAGGTGCCTCACTGATTAAGCATTGGTAACTGTCAGACCAAGTTTACTCATATATA
CTTTAGATTGATTTAAAACTTCATTTTTAATTTAAAAGGATCTAGGTGAAGATCCTTTTTGATAATCTCA
TGACCAAAATCCCTTAACGTGAGTTTTCGTTCCACTGAGCGTCAGACCCCGTAGAAAAGATCAAAGGATC
TTCTTGAGATCCTTTTTTTCTGCGCGTAATCTGCTGCTTGCAAACAAAAAAACCACCGCTACCAGCGGTG
GTTTGTTTGCCGGATCAAGAGCTACCAACTCTTTTTCCGAAGGTAACTGGCTTCAGCAGAGCGCAGATAC
CAAATACTGTCCTTCTAGTGTAGCCGTAGTTAGGCCACCACTTCAAGAACTCTGTAGCACCGCCTACATA
CCTCGCTCTGCTAATCCTGTTACCAGTGGCTGCTGCCAGTGGCGATAAGTCGTGTCTTACCGGGTTGGAC
TCAAGACGATAGTTACCGGATAAGGCGCAGCGGTCGGGCTGAACGGGGGGTTCGTGCACACAGCCCAGCT
TGGAGCGAACGACCTACACCGAACTGAGATACCTACAGCGTGAGCTATGAGAAAGCGCCACGCTTCCCGA
AGGGAGAAAGGCGGACAGGTATCCGGTAAGCGGCAGGGTCGGAACAGGAGAGCGCACGAGGGAGCTTCCA
GGGGGAAACGCCTGGTATCTTTATAGTCCTGTCGGGTTTCGCCACCTCTGACTTGAGCGTCGATTTTTGT
GATGCTCGTCAGGGGGGCGGAGCCTATGGAAAAACGCCAGCAACGCGGCCTTTTTACGGTTCCTGGCCTT
TTGCTGGCCTTTTGCTCACATGT
