Features (pLannotate 1.2.2; 16 found; start..end, strand, type, name):
     12..39      +  repeat_region  AAV2 ITR (fragment): inverted terminal repeat of adeno-associated virus serotype 2 inverted
     68..95      +  repeat_region  AAV2 ITR (fragment): inverted terminal repeat of adeno-associated virus serotype 2 inverted
    828..960     +  intron         chimeric intron: chimera between introns from human β-globin and immunoglobulin heavy chain genes
   1007..1933    +  CDS            ChR2(H134R): H134R mutant of an N-terminal fragment of channelrhodopsin-2 from the alga Chlamydomonas reinhardtii (Nagel et al., 2005) blue light-activated cation channel
   1949..2662    +  CDS            EGFP: EGFP is a basic (constitutively fluorescent) green fluorescent protein published in 1996, derived from Aequorea victoria. It is reported to be a rapidly-maturing weak dimer with moderate acid sensitivity.
   2772..3490    +  CDS            EGFP (fragment): the original enhanced GFP (Yang et al., 1996) mammalian codon-optimized
   3500..4088    +  misc_feature   WPRE: woodchuck hepatitis virus posttranscriptional regulatory element
   4096..4320    +  polyA_signal   bGH poly(A) signal: bovine growth hormone polyadenylation signal
   4322..4462    +  repeat_region  AAV2 ITR: inverted terminal repeat of adeno-associated virus serotype 2 inverted
   4467..4518    -  misc_feature   bom (fragment): basis of mobility region from pBR322
   4537..4992    +  rep_origin     f1 ori (sequence partly withheld): f1 bacteriophage origin of replication; arrow indicates direction of (+) strand synthesis
   4993..5042    -  misc_feature   bom (fragment): basis of mobility region from pBR322
   5144..5179    -  CDS            rop (fragment): Rop protein, which maintains plasmids at low copy number; rop
   5274..5378    +  promoter       AmpR promoter: bla
   5379..6239    +  CDS            AmpR: β-lactamase; bla; confers resistance to ampicillin, carbenicillin, and related antibiotics
   6410..6998    +  rep_origin     ori: high-copy-number ColE1/pMB1/pBR322/pUC origin of replication
>Addgene plasmid #153435 | pAAV-E14-ChR2GFP2x | addgene full sequence | sequence record 300334 | Addgene NGS Result
CCTGCAGGCAGCTGCGCGCTCGCTCGCTCACTGAGGCCGCCCGGGCGTCGGGCGACCTTTGGTCGCCCGG
CCTCAGTGAGCGAGCGAGCGCGCAGAGAGGGAGTGGCCAACTCCATCACTAGGGGTTCCTGCTAGACTGC
AGAGGGCCCGCGGCCGCACGCGTATCGATTCGGTTCTCTCTGTAGTCTGCAAAGAACCCACTTCTTGCCC
AGTGAGAGATTCGGGAGATTTCCACTGCACTGCCTGAGGCCACTGTGCTTTAATGAGAAGAACACCCGCT
TCCTCTCAAGGCCAGCAGCGGTCTGAATCCCCAGCCCCCAAACACACTGCAGCTTGCCCAGCTAGCTGCT
CCTGTGAGGGGTGACCTTGACTTGAAGTTAGCCCCAACTTGCTGGACAACTCCACCACTTTCTGAGCCCC
ATGGTATATGTGAGCATTGTTGGGAGGTGAGAGGTAGTGTTGTAATATTTAACTTATTGGACTCGTTAGA
GAAATTAAAATCACTGTATGCTGCAACTAGCTTATAGAAGGGATCCAAAGACTCTTAGATTTTTCTTTTT
CCGGGAAACAAATTTATTAAAGAGTGTTGTAGAGGCCAGGCCGTAGCGAATTCCTGCTTGAGATGTCCTT
GGTCTATGTTGCGTTTTGAAGACACCCCTCCCCGCATCGATGTTTAAACTTCCTGCAGCCCGGGCTGGGC
ATAAAAGTCAGGGCAGAGCCATCTATTGCTTACATTTGCTTCTAGCCTGCAAGTCGAGGAGCGCAGCCTT
CCAGAAGCAGAGCGCGGCGCCTTAAGCTGCAGAAGTTGGTCGTGAGGCACTGGGCACGTAAGTATCAAGG
TTACAAGACAGGTTTAAGGAGACCAATAGAAACTGGGCTTGTCGAGACAGAGAAGACTCTTGCGTTTCTG
ATAGGCACCTATTGGTCTTACTGACATCCACTTTGCCTTTCTCTCCACAGGTGTCCACTCCCAGTTCAAT
TACAGCTCTTAAGAAAGCTAGCCACCATGGACTATGGCGGCGCTTTGTCTGCCGTCGGACGCGAACTTTT
GTTCGTTACTAATCCTGTGGTGGTGAACGGGTCCGTCCTGGTCCCTGAGGATCAATGTTACTGTGCCGGA
TGGATTGAATCTCGCGGCACGAACGGCGCTCAGACCGCGTCAAATGTCCTGCAGTGGCTTGCAGCAGGAT
TCAGCATTTTGCTGCTGATGTTCTATGCCTACCAAACCTGGAAATCTACATGCGGCTGGGAGGAGATCTA
TGTGTGCGCCATTGAAATGGTTAAGGTGATTCTCGAGTTCTTTTTTGAGTTTAAGAATCCCTCTATGCTC
TACCTTGCCACAGGACACCGGGTGCAGTGGCTGCGCTATGCAGAGTGGCTGCTCACTTGTCCTGTCATCC
TTATCCGCCTGAGCAACCTCACCGGCCTGAGCAACGACTACAGCAGGAGAACCATGGGACTCCTTGTCTC
AGACATCGGGACTATCGTGTGGGGGGCTACCAGCGCCATGGCAACCGGCTATGTTAAAGTCATCTTCTTT
TGTCTTGGATTGTGCTATGGCGCGAACACATTTTTTCACGCCGCCAAAGCATATATCGAGGGTTATCATA
CTGTGCCAAAGGGTCGGTGCCGCCAGGTCGTGACCGGCATGGCATGGCTGTTTTTCGTGAGCTGGGGTAT
GTTCCCAATTCTCTTCATTTTGGGGCCCGAAGGTTTTGGCGTCCTGAGCGTCTATGGCTCCACCGTAGGT
CACACGATTATTGATCTGATGAGTAAAAATTGTTGGGGGTTGTTGGGACACTACCTGCGCGTCCTGATCC
ACGAGCACATATTGATTCACGGAGATATCCGCAAAACCACCAAACTGAACATCGGCGGAACGGAGATCGA
GGTCGAGACTCTCGTCGAAGACGAAGCCGAGGCCGGAGCCGTGCCAGCTGCAGCCACAGTGAGCAAGGGC
GAGGAGCTGTTCACCGGGGTGGTGCCCATCCTGGTCGAGCTGGACGGCGACGTAAACGGCCACAAGTTCA
GCGTGTCCGGCGAGGGCGAGGGCGATGCCACCTACGGCAAGCTGACCCTGAAGTTCATCTGCACCACCGG
CAAGCTGCCCGTGCCCTGGCCCACCCTCGTGACCACCCTGACCTACGGCGTGCAGTGCTTCAGCCGCTAC
CCCGACCACATGAAGCAGCACGACTTCTTCAAGTCCGCCATGCCCGAAGGCTACGTCCAGGAGCGCACCA
TCTTCTTCAAGGACGACGGCAACTACAAGACCCGCGCCGAGGTGAAGTTCGAGGGCGACACCCTGGTGAA
CCGCATCGAGCTGAAGGGCATCGACTTCAAGGAGGACGGCAACATCCTGGGGCACAAGCTGGAGTACAAC
TACAACAGCCACAACGTCTATATCATGGCCGACAAGCAGAAGAACGGCATCAAGGTGAACTTCAAGATCC
GCCACAACATCGAGGACGGCAGCGTGCAGCTCGCCGACCACTACCAGCAGAACACCCCCATCGGCGACGG
CCCCGTGCTGCTGCCCGACAACCACTACCTGAGCACCCAGTCCGCCCTGAGCAAAGACCCCAACGAGAAG
CGCGATCACATGGTCCTGCTGGAGTTCGTGACCGCCGCCGGGATCACTCTCGGCATGGACGAGCTGTACA
AGTCCGGAGATAACGGAAGCGGAGCCACTAACTTCTCCCTGTTGAAACAAGCAGGGGATGTCGAAGAGAA
TCCCGGGCCATCTAGAATGGCCCCCAAGAAGAAGAGGAAGGTGGTGAGCAAGGGCGAGGAGCTGTTCACC
GGGGTGGTGCCCATCCTGGTCGAGCTGGACGGCGACGTAAACGGCCACAAGTTCAGCGTGTCCGGCGAGG
GCGAGGGCGATGCCACCTACGGCAAGCTGACCCTGAAGTTCATCTGCACCACCGGCAAGCTGCCCGTGCC
CTGGCCCACCCTCGTGACCACCCTGACCTACGGCGTGCAGTGCTTCAGCCGCTACCCCGACCACATGAAG
CAGCACGACTTCTTCAAGTCCGCCATGCCCGAAGGCTACGTCCAGGAGCGCACCATCTTCTTCAAGGACG
ACGGCAACTACAAGACCCGCGCCGAGGTGAAGTTCGAGGGCGACACCCTGGTGAACCGCATCGAGCTGAA
GGGCATCGACTTCAAGGAGGACGGCAACATCCTGGGGCACAAGCTGGAGTACAACTACAACAGCCACAAC
GTCTATATCATGGCCGACAAGCAGAAGAACGGCATCAAGGTGAACTTCAAGATCCGCCACAACATCGAGG
ACGGCAGCGTGCAGCTCGCCGACCACTACCAGCAGAACACCCCCATCGGCGACGGCCCCGTGCTGCTGCC
CGACAACCACTACCTGAGCACCCAGTCCGCCCTGAGCAAAGACCCCAACGAGAAGCGCGATCACATGGTC
CTGCTGGAGTTCGTGACCGCCGCCGGGATCACTCTCGGCATGGACGAGCTGTACAAGTAATGGCGCGCCA
ATCAACCTCTGGATTACAAAATTTGTGAAAGATTGACTGGTATTCTTAACTATGTTGCTCCTTTTACGCT
ATGTGGATACGCTGCTTTAATGCCTTTGTATCATGCTATTGCTTCCCGTATGGCTTTCATTTTCTCCTCC
TTGTATAAATCCTGGTTGCTGTCTCTTTATGAGGAGTTGTGGCCCGTTGTCAGGCAACGTGGCGTGGTGT
GCACTGTGTTTGCTGACGCAACCCCCACTGGTTGGGGCATTGCCACCACCTGTCAGCTCCTTTCCGGGAC
TTTCGCTTTCCCCCTCCCTATTGCCACGGCGGAACTCATCGCCGCCTGCCTTGCCCGCTGCTGGACAGGG
GCTCGGCTGTTGGGCACTGACAATTCCGTGGTGTTGTCGGGGAAGCTGACGTCCTTTCCATGGCTGCTCG
CCTGTGTTGCCACCTGGATTCTGCGCGGGACGTCCTTCTGCTACGTCCCTTCGGCCCTCAATCCAGCGGA
CCTTCCTTCCCGCGGCCTGCTGCCGGCTCTGCGGCCTCTTCCGCGTCTTCGCCTTCGCCCTCAGACGAGT
CGGATCTCCCTTTGGGCCGCCTCCCCGCCTGGATCCTGTGCCTTCTAGTTGCCAGCCATCTGTTGTTTGC
CCCTCCCCCGTGCCTTCCTTGACCCTGGAAGGTGCCACTCCCACTGTCCTTTCCTAATAAAATGAGGAAA
TTGCATCGCATTGTCTGAGTAGGTGTCATTCTATTCTGGGGGGTGGGGTGGGGCAGGACAGCAAGGGGGA
GGATTGGGAAGACAATAGCAGGCATGCTGGGGATGCGGTGGGCTCTATGGCAGGAACCCCTAGTGATGGA
GTTGGCCACTCCCTCTCTGCGCGCTCGCTCGCTCACTGAGGCCGGGCGACCAAAGGTCGCCCGACGCCCG
GGCTTTGCCCGGGCGGCCTCAGTGAGCGAGCGAGCGCGCAGCTGCCTGCAGGGGCGCCTGATGCGGTATT
TTCTCCTTACGCATCTGTGCGGTATTTCACACCGCATA
[95 nt withheld, positions 4519-4613]
T
[46 nt withheld, positions 4615-4660]
C
[141 nt withheld, positions 4662-4802]
CCTTTGACGTTGGAGTCCACGTTCTTT
[37 nt withheld, positions 4830-4866]
ACTCTATCTCGGGCTATTCTTTTGATTTATAAGGGATTTTGCCGATTTCGGTCTATTGGTTAAAAAATGA
GCTGATTTAACAAAAATTTAACGCGAATTTTAACAAAATATTAACGTTTACAATTTTATGGTGCACTCTC
AGTACAATCTGCTCTGATGCCGCATAGTTAAGCCAGCCCCGACACCCGCCAACACCCGCTGACGCGCCCT
GACGGGCTTGTCTGCTCCCGGCATCCGCTTACAGACAAGCTGTGACCGTCTCCGGGAGCTGCATGTGTCA
GAGGTTTTCACCGTCATCACCGAAACGCGCGAGACGAAAGGGCCTCGTGATACGCCTATTTTTATAGGTT
AATGTCATGATAATAATGGTTTCTTAGACGTCAGGTGGCACTTTTCGGGGAAATGTGCGCGGAACCCCTA
TTTGTTTATTTTTCTAAATACATTCAAATATGTATCCGCTCATGAGACAATAACCCTGATAAATGCTTCA
ATAATATTGAAAAAGGAAGAGTATGAGTATTCAACATTTCCGTGTCGCCCTTATTCCCTTTTTTGCGGCA
TTTTGCCTTCCTGTTTTTGCTCACCCAGAAACGCTGGTGAAAGTAAAAGATGCTGAAGATCAGTTGGGTG
CACGAGTGGGTTACATCGAACTGGATCTCAACAGCGGTAAGATCCTTGAGAGTTTTCGCCCCGAAGAACG
TTTTCCAATGATGAGCACTTTTAAAGTTCTGCTATGTGGCGCGGTATTATCCCGTATTGACGCCGGGCAA
GAGCAACTCGGTCGCCGCATACACTATTCTCAGAATGACTTGGTTGAGTACTCACCAGTCACAGAAAAGC
ATCTTACGGATGGCATGACAGTAAGAGAATTATGCAGTGCTGCCATAACCATGAGTGATAACACTGCGGC
CAACTTACTTCTGACAACGATCGGAGGACCGAAGGAGCTAACCGCTTTTTTGCACAACATGGGGGATCAT
GTAACTCGCCTTGATCGTTGGGAACCGGAGCTGAATGAAGCCATACCAAACGACGAGCGTGACACCACGA
TGCCTGTAGCAATGGCAACAACGTTGCGCAAACTATTAACTGGCGAACTACTTACTCTAGCTTCCCGGCA
ACAATTAATAGACTGGATGGAGGCGGATAAAGTTGCAGGACCACTTCTGCGCTCGGCCCTTCCGGCTGGC
TGGTTTATTGCTGATAAATCTGGAGCCGGTGAGCGTGGGTCTCGCGGTATCATTGCAGCACTGGGGCCAG
ATGGTAAGCCCTCCCGTATCGTAGTTATCTACACGACGGGGAGTCAGGCAACTATGGATGAACGAAATAG
ACAGATCGCTGAGATAGGTGCCTCACTGATTAAGCATTGGTAACTGTCAGACCAAGTTTACTCATATATA
CTTTAGATTGATTTAAAACTTCATTTTTAATTTAAAAGGATCTAGGTGAAGATCCTTTTTGATAATCTCA
TGACCAAAATCCCTTAACGTGAGTTTTCGTTCCACTGAGCGTCAGACCCCGTAGAAAAGATCAAAGGATC
TTCTTGAGATCCTTTTTTTCTGCGCGTAATCTGCTGCTTGCAAACAAAAAAACCACCGCTACCAGCGGTG
GTTTGTTTGCCGGATCAAGAGCTACCAACTCTTTTTCCGAAGGTAACTGGCTTCAGCAGAGCGCAGATAC
CAAATACTGTTCTTCTAGTGTAGCCGTAGTTAGGCCACCACTTCAAGAACTCTGTAGCACCGCCTACATA
CCTCGCTCTGCTAATCCTGTTACCAGTGGCTGCTGCCAGTGGCGATAAGTCGTGTCTTACCGGGTTGGAC
TCAAGACGATAGTTACCGGATAAGGCGCAGCGGTCGGGCTGAACGGGGGGTTCGTGCACACAGCCCAGCT
TGGAGCGAACGACCTACACCGAACTGAGATACCTACAGCGTGAGCTATGAGAAAGCGCCACGCTTCCCGA
AGGGAGAAAGGCGGACAGGTATCCGGTAAGCGGCAGGGTCGGAACAGGAGAGCGCACGAGGGAGCTTCCA
GGGGGAAACGCCTGGTATCTTTATAGTCCTGTCGGGTTTCGCCACCTCTGACTTGAGCGTCGATTTTTGT
GATGCTCGTCAGGGGGGCGGAGCCTATGGAAAAACGCCAGCAACGCGGCCTTTTTACGGTTCCTGGCCTT
TTGCTGGCCTTTTGCTCACATGT
